Addgene plasmid #29437: pcDNA5FRT/FLAG-Ino80 ΔNC-EQ (267-1261)
Depositing lab: Joan Conaway & Ronald Conaway. Publication: Subunit organization of the human INO80 chromatin remodeling complex: an evolutionarily conserved core complex catalyzes ATP-dependent nucleosome remodeling. Chen L, Cai Y, Jin J, Florens L, Swanson SK, Washburn MP, Conaway JW, Conaway RC. J Biol Chem. 2011 Apr 1;286(13):11283-9. doi: 10.1074/jbc.M111.222505. Epub 2011 Feb 8. PubMed 21303910.
Backbone
  Vector backbone: pcDNA5-FRT
  Backbone manufacturer: Invitrogen
  Backbone size w/o insert (bp): 5070
  Vector type: Mammalian Expression
Growth in bacteria
  Bacterial resistance: Ampicillin, 100 μg/mL
  Growth temperature: 37°C
  Growth strain: DH5alpha
  Copy number: High Copy
Gene/Insert
  Gene/Insert name: INO80 (alt name: pcDNA5FRT/FLAG-Ino80 dNC-EQ)
  Species: H. sapiens (human)
  Insert size (bp): 2985
  Mutation: INO80 267-1261 (a.a.) E653Q
  GenBank ID: NP_060023
  Entrez Gene: INO80 (a.k.a. INO80A, INOC1)
  Tag / fusion protein: Flag (N terminal on insert)
  Cloning method: Restriction Enzyme; 5′ cloning site SalI / XhoI (unknown if destroyed); 3′ cloning site NotI (unknown if destroyed)
  Sequencing primers: 5′ T7
Terms and licenses: Academic/Nonprofit Terms; Industry Terms: Not Available to Industry
How to cite: pcDNA5FRT/FLAG-Ino80 ΔNC-EQ (267-1261) was a gift from Joan Conaway & Ronald Conaway (Addgene plasmid # 29437 ; http://n2t.net/addgene:29437 ; RRID:Addgene_29437)
