[The description below was written by a language model from this plasmid's Addgene catalogue record.]
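Description:
pcDNA5FRT/FLAG-Ino80 ΔNC-EQ (267-1261) is a mammalian expression plasmid built on the commercial pcDNA5-FRT backbone (about 5.1 kb without insert). It is propagated in E. coli as a high-copy plasmid under ampicillin selection. No feature table accompanies the record, so the promoter and mammalian selection elements are not explicitly listed. In general, the pcDNA5/FRT backbone drives its insert from a CMV promoter and carries an FRT site next to a promoterless hygromycin resistance gene. This arrangement allows Flp recombinase-mediated integration of the whole plasmid at a single defined FRT locus in Flp-In host cell lines, giving isogenic stable lines.

The payload is a roughly 3 kb fragment of human INO80, the catalytic Snf2-family ATPase subunit of the INO80 chromatin remodeling complex, cloned between a SalI/XhoI junction at the 5′ end and NotI at the 3′ end. The fragment encodes amino acids 267 to 1261, so both the N-terminal and C-terminal regions of the protein are removed (the "ΔNC" in the name). It also carries an E653Q substitution (the "EQ"). The record does not state the effect of this change, but glutamate-to-glutamine substitutions of this type in the ATPase domain are commonly used to make catalytically inactive controls. An N-terminal FLAG tag allows detection and anti-FLAG affinity purification of the protein and its associated subunits.

The associated publication concerns the subunit organization of the human INO80 complex and the conserved core that catalyzes ATP-dependent nucleosome remodeling. This suggests the construct was used to express and purify a truncated, mutant INO80 subcomplex for comparison with its wild-type ATPase counterpart.
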