>Addgene plasmid #29437 | pcDNA5FRT/FLAG-Ino80 ΔNC-EQ (267-1261) | addgene partial sequence | sequence record 34682 | 29437 with hINO80-F (GCCCTGAAGAATGCTGAAAA)
AGGTCATTTGATGAAGATGCAAAAGAAAGTCGAGCAGCTGCCCTACGGGCAGCAAACAAGTCTGGCACTG
GGTTTGGGGAGAGTTATAGCCTGGCTAACCCATCTATCCGGGCTGGTGAGGATATTCCACAGCCCACAAT
TTTTAATGGCAAATTGAAAGGTTATCAACTGAAAGGCATGAATTGGTTGGCCAATCTATATGAACAGGGT
ATTAATGGCATTCTTGCTGATGAAATGGGCCTTGGTAAAACAGTACAGAGCATTGCCCTTCTGGCCCATC
TGGCTGAGAGAGAGAACATTTGGGGACCTTTCTTAATAATTTCACCTGCGTCTACACTTAACAATTGGCA
CCAGGAGTTTACTAGATTTGTTCCTAAATTTAAGGTGCTACCATATTGGGGAAATCCTCATGATAGAAAA
GTCATCAGAAGGTTCTGGAGTCAGAAGACCCTCTACACTCAGGATGCCCCCTTCCATGTGGTTATTACCA
GCTATCAGCTGGTGGTGCAGGATGTAAAGTATTTCCAGCGGGTCAAGTGGCAATACATGGTACTGGATCA
GGCTCAGGCGCTCAAGAGTAGTTCCAGTGTTCGTTGGAAGATCCTCTTACAGTTCCAGTGTCGGAATCGG
CTTTTGCTAACCGGGACCCCAATTCAGAACACCATGGCAGAGCTTTGGGCTCTGCTGCATTTCATTATGC
CAACATTATTTGATTCACATGAGGAATTTAATGAATGGTTTTCCAAGGACATTGAGAGCCATGCCGAAAA
CAAATCTGCTATTGATGAGAATCAACTTTCTCGCTTACACATGATTTTGAAGCCATTTATGCTGAGGAGA
ATCAAGAAAGATGTGGAAAATGAATTATCTGACAAGATTGAGATTCTAATGTATTGCCAACTGACCAGCC
GACAGAAGCTGCTATATCANGCACTAAAGAACAAAATTTCCATTGAGGATTTATTGC
