>Addgene plasmid #29437 | pcDNA5FRT/FLAG-Ino80 ΔNC-EQ (267-1261) | addgene partial sequence | sequence record 34683 | 29437 with BGH-rev
CCTCTAGACTCGAGCGGCCGCCACTGTGCTGGATATCTGCAGAATTCCACCACACTGGACTAGTGGATCC
ACTAGTAACGGCCGCCAGTGTGCTGGAATTCGCCCTTGTTTCTGCGGCCGCTTAGGGTTTCAAGGTATCT
GGTTTGAAGTTCCCACCTGAAATCACCATCCGCTGAATCTCACTCTTCTCCTTGGCTCTTTGCAGAATGC
GTTCTTCAATGGTGCCTTTACAGATGAGCCGGTACACAGTAACCTGCTTTGTCTGCCCTAAGCGGTGGGC
CCTGTCCATGGCCTGCTGGTCCACAGTGGGGTTCCAGTCGCTATCATAGAAAATCACTGTGTCTGCAGCA
GTGAGATTGATACCCAGTCCTCCAGCTCGTGTGCTTAACAGGAACACAAAGATGTCATTCCTGTTCTGAA
AATCAGCAACCATGTCTCGCCTCTCCGAGATCTTGGATGAGCCATCAAGCCTCATGTAGGTATGCTTCCT
GTAAACCATGTATTCCTCCAGTAGGTCTATCATCCTGGTCATCTGGGAGTAGATAAGGACCCTATGCCCT
TGAGACTTGAGCCGAGTCAGCAGGACATCAAGGGCATACAGCTTTCCACTGTCAGTGATGAGGCTCTCCT
TGCCTGGAATCCTGATGAAAGACCAGCCATTCTGAGGTCTGATGCTCCACAGACCTCCAGCTGGCTCTGG
GAAGAACTGTGATCGTCTATTTAGCCAGTCTGCAGCCAGTTCAGGGGCCCCATTCAACAAACACTGCTTG
GCTGCCAGACTCCCTCCTTCCTTCAGAACTCGCCTTTCATATTCTGCACTTCGGTCATTGCAGTAAGAAT
CCAATGGCACTGCGGTAACTCGTGGACTGGCCAC
