>Addgene plasmid #29437 | pcDNA5FRT/FLAG-Ino80 ΔNC-EQ (267-1261) | addgene partial sequence | sequence record 34684 | 29437 with CMV-F
AGCAGAGCTCTCTGGCTAACTAGAGAACCCACTGCTTACTGGCTTATCGAAATTAATACGACTCACTATA
GGGAGACCCAAGCTGGCTAGCATGCCAGACTACAAGGACGATGATGACAAGCTCGACCACTTATCCATTG
AGCAGCTGAATGCTCGTCGCAGGAAAGTATGGCTCAGCATTGTGAAAAAGGAACTACCAAAGGCAAATAA
GCAGAAAGCTTCAGCTCGTAACCTGTTTCTCACCAATAGCCGAAAGCTTGCTCACCAGTGCATGAAGGAG
GTGCGTCGAGCTGCCTTGCAGGCCCAGAAGAACTGTAAGGAAACCTTGCCTCGTGCCCGCCGCCTCACCA
AGGAGATGCTTCTGTACTGGAAGAAATATGAGAAAGTAGAGAAGGAGCACCGCAAGAGAGCAGAGAAGGA
AGCTTTGGAGCAGCGGAAGTTGGATGAGGAAATGCGGGAGGCCAAGAGGCAACAGCGAAAACTCAACTTC
TTAATTACCCAGACAGAGTTGTATGCCCATTTCATGAGTCGCAAACGAGATATGGGTCATGATGGTATCC
AGGAAGAAATCCTAAGGAAACTGGAAGACAGTTCTACCCAGAGACAAATCGATATAGGTGGAGGAGTGGT
AGTTAACATCACACAGGAGGATTATGATAGTAACCATTTTAAAGCCCAGGCCCTGAAGAATGCTGAAAAT
GCTTACCATATTCACCAAGCTCGGACAAGGTCATTTGATGAAGATGCAAAAGAAAGTCGAGCAGCTGCCC
TACGGGCAGCAAACAAGTCTGGCACTGGGTTTGGGGAGAGTTATAGCCTGGCTAACCCATCTATCCGGGC
TGGTGAGGATATTCCACAGCCCACAATTTTTAATGGCAAATTGAAAGG
